>Addgene plasmid #237603 | pMIHP-12632 AU1.OLLAS.E | addgene full sequence | sequence record 477174 | Addgene NGS Result
TTTTCCCAGTCACGACGTTGTAAAACGACGGCGCAAGGAATGGTGCATGCAAGGAGATGGCGCCCAACAG
TCCCCCGGCCACGGGGCCTGCCACCATACCCACGCCGAAACAAGCGCTCATGAGCCCGAAGTGGCGAGCC
CGATCTTCCCCATCGGTGATGTCGGCGATATAGGCGCCAGCAACCGCACCTGTGGCGCCGGTGATGCCGG
CCACGATGCGTCCGGCGTAGAGGCGATTAGTCCAATTTGTTAAAGACAGGATATCAGTGGTCCAGGCTCT
AGTTTTGACTCAACAATATCACCAGCTGAAGCCTATAGAGTACGAGCCATAGATAAAATAAAAGATTTTA
TTTAGTCTCCAGAAAAAGGGGGGAATGAAAGACCCCACCTGTAGGTTTGGCAAGCTAGCTTAAGTAACGC
CATTTTGCAAGGCATGGAAAATACATAACTGAGAATAGAGAAGTTCAGATCAAGGTTAGGAACAGAGAGA
CAGCAGAATATGGGCCAAACAGGATATCTGTGGTAAGCAGTTCCTGCCCCGGCTCAGGGCCAAGAACAGA
TGGTCCCCAGATGCGGTCCCGCCCTCAGCAGTTTCTAGAGAACCATCAGATGTTTCCAGGGTGCCCCAAG
GACCTGAAATGACCCTGTGCCTTATTTGAACTAACCAATCAGTTCGCTTCTCGCTTCTGTTCGCGCGCTT
CTGCTCCCCGAGCTCAATAAAAGAGCCCACAACCCCTCACTCGGCGCGCCAGTCCTCCGATAGACTGCGT
CGCCCGGGTACCCGTATTCCCAATAAAGCCTCTTGCTGTTTGCATCCGAATCGTGGACTCGCTGATCCTT
GGGAGGGTCTCCTCAGATTGATTGACTGCCCACCTCGGGGGTCTTTCATTTGGAGGTTCCACCGAGATTT
GGAGACCCCTGCCCAGGGACCACCGACCCCCCCGCCGGGAGGTAAGCTGGCCAGCGGTCGTTTCGTGTCT
GTCTCTGTCTTTGTGCGTGTTTGTGCCGGCATCTAATGTTTGCGCCTGCGTCTGTACTAGTTAGCTAACT
AGCTCTGTATCTGGCGGACCCGTGGTGGAACTGACGAGTTCTGAACACCCGGCCGCAACCCTGGGAGACG
TCCCAGGGACTTTGGGGGCCGTTTTTGTGGCCCGACCTGAGGAAGGGAGTCGATGTGGAATCCGACCCCG
TCAGGATATGTGGTTCTGGTAGGAGACGAGAACCTAAAACAGTTCCCGCCTCCGTCTGAATTTTTGCTTT
CGGTTTGGAACCGAAGCCGCGCGTCTTGTCTGCTGCAGCGCTGCAGCATCGTTCTGTGTTGTCTCTGTCT
GACTGTGTTTCTGTATTTGTCTGAAAATTAGGGCCAGACTGTTACCACTCCCTTAAGTTTGACCTTAGGT
CACTGGAAAGATGTCGAGCGGATCGCTCACAACCAGTCGGTAGATGTCAAGAAGAGACGTTGGGTTACCT
TCTGCTCTGCAGAATGGCCAACCTTTAACGTCGGATGGCCGCGAGACGGCACCTTTAACCGAGACCTCAT
CACCCAGGTTAAGATCAAGGTCTTTTCACCTGGCCCGCATGGACACCCAGACCAGGTCCCCTACATCGTG
ACCTGGGAAGCCTTGGCTTTTGACCCCCCTCCCTGGGTCAAGCCCTTTGTACACCCTAAGCCTCCGCCTC
CTCTTCCTCCATCCGCCCCGTCTCTCCCCCTTGAACCTCCTCGTTCGACCCCGCCTCGATCCTCCCTTTA
TCCAGCCCTCACTCCTTCTCTAGGCGCCGGAATTCCGAACAGTCTTCCGTAATAGAAGACACAAGGCTCG
AGCGGGATCAATTCCGCCCCCCCCCTAACGTTACTGGCCGAAGCCGCTTGGAATAAGGCCGGTGTGCGTT
TGTCTATATGTTATTTTCCACCATATTGCCGTCTTTTGGCAATGTGAGGGCCCGGAAACCTGGCCCTGTC
TTCTTGACGAGCATTCCTAGGGGTCTTTCCCCTCTCGCCAAAGGAATGCAAGGTCTGTTGAATGTCGTGA
AGGAAGCAGTTCCTCTGGAAGCTTCTTGAAGACAAACAACGTCTGTAGCGACCCTTTGCAGGCAGCGGAA
CCCCCCACCTGGCGACAGGTGCCTCTGCGGCCAAAAGCCACGTGTATAAGATACACCTGCAAAGGCGGCA
CAACCCCAGTGCCACGTTGTGAGTTGGATAGTTGTGGAAAGAGTCAAATGGCTCTCCTCAAGCGTATTCA
ACAAGGGGCTGAAGGATGCCCAGAAGGTACCCCATTGTATGGGATCTGATCTGGGGCCTCGGTGCACATG
CTTTACATGTGTTTAGTCGAGGTTAAAAAAACGTCTAGGCCCCCCGAACCACGGGGACGTGGTTTTCCTT
TGAAAAACACGATAATACCATGCCAGAGCCTTCTAAGTCTGCACCAGCCCCTAAGAAGGGATCTAAGAAA
GCCATCTCTAAGGCGCAGAAGAAGGATGGCAAGAAGCGCAAGCGCAGCCGCAAGGAGAGCTATTCGGTGT
ACGTGTACAAGGTGCTGAAGCAAGTGCACCCCGACACCGGCATCTCCTCCAAGGCCATGGGCATCATGAA
CTCGTTCGTGAACGACATCTTCGAGCGCATCGCGAGCGAGGCGTCCCGCCTGGCGCATTACAACAAGCGC
TCGACCATCACGTCCCGGGAGATCCAGACGGCCGTGCGCCTGCTGCTGCCCGGGGAGCTGGCCAAGCACG
CCGTGTCGGAGGGCACTAAGGCCGTCACCAAGTACACCAGCTCCAAGGACCCACCGGTCGCCACCGGATC
CACGGTCGCCACCATGGGCGACACCTATCGGTACATTGGAGGAGGCGGGGGAGGGAGCGGCTTCGCCAAC
GAGCTGGGCCCCAGGCTGATGGGCAAGTGCGGAGGAGGCGGGGGAGGGGGGGCACCTGTGCCCTATCCAG
ATCCCCTGGAGCCTAGGGGCATGCTGATGGTGTAAGCGGCCGCGACTCTAGAGTCGACCTGCAGGCATGC
AAGCTTCAGGTAGCCGGCTAACGTTAACAACCGGTACCTCTAGAACTATAGCTAGCATGCGCAAATTTAA
AGCGCTGATATCGATAAAATAAAAGATTTTATTTAGTCTCCAGAAAAAGGGGGGAATGAAAGACCCCACC
TGTAGGTTTGGCAAGCTAGCTTAAGTAACGCCATTTTGCAAGGCATGGAAAATACATAACTGAGAATAGA
GAAGTTCAGATCAAGGTTAGGAACAGAGAGACAGCAGAATATGGGCCAAACAGGATATCTGTGGTAAGCA
GTTCCTGCCCCGGCTCAGGGCCAAGAACAGATGGTCCCCAGATGCGGTCCCGCCCTCAGCAGTTTCTAGA
GAACCATCAGATGTTTCCAGGGTGCCCCAAGGACCTGAAATGACCCTGTGCCTTATTTGAACTAACCAAT
CAGTTCGCTTCTCGCTTCTGTTCGCGCGCTTCTGCTCCCCGAGCTCAATAAAAGAGCCCACAACCCCTCA
CTCGGCGCGCCAGTCCTCCGATAGACTGCGTCGCCCGGGTACCCGTGTATCCAATAAACCCTCTTGCAGT
TGCATCCGACTTGTGGTCTCGCTGTTCCTTGGGAGGGTCTCCTCTGAGTGATTGACTACCCGTCAGCGGG
GGTCTTTCATGGGTAACAGTTTCTTGAAGTTGGAGAACAACATTCTGAGGGTAGGAGTCGAATATTAAGT
AATCCTGACTCAATTAGCCACTGTTTTGAATCCACATACTCCAATACTCCTGAAATAGTTCATTATGGAC
AGCGCAGAAAGAGCTGGGGAGAATTGTGAAATTGTTATCCGCTCACAATTCCACACAACATACGAGCCGG
AAGCATAAAGTGTAAAGCCTGGGGTGCCTAATGAGTGAGCTAACTCACATTAATTGCGTTGCGCTCACTG
CCCGCTTTCCAGTCGGGAAACCTGTCGTGCCAGCTGCATTAATGAATCGGCCAACGCGCGGGGAGAGGCG
GTTTGCGTATTGGGCGCTCTTCCGCTTCCTCGCTCACTGACTCGCTGCGCTCGGTCGTTCGGCTGCGGCG
AGCGGTATCAGCTCACTCAAAGGCGGTAATACGGTTATCCACAGAATCAGGGGATAACGCAGGAAAGAAC
ATGTGAGCAAAAGGCCAGCAAAAGGCCAGGAACCGTAAAAAGGCCGCGTTGCTGGCGTTTTTCCATAGGC
TCCGCCCCCCTGACGAGCATCACAAAAATCGACGCTCAAGTCAGAGGTGGCGAAACCCGACAGGACTATA
AAGATACCAGGCGTTTCCCCCTGGAAGCTCCCTCGTGCGCTCTCCTGTTCCGACCCTGCCGCTTACCGGA
TACCTGTCCGCCTTTCTCCCTTCGGGAAGCGTGGCGCTTTCTCATAGCTCACGCTGTAGGTATCTCAGTT
CGGTGTAGGTCGTTCGCTCCAAGCTGGGCTGTGTGCACGAACCCCCCGTTCAGCCCGACCGCTGCGCCTT
ATCCGGTAACTATCGTCTTGAGTCCAACCCGGTAAGACACGACTTATCGCCACTGGCAGCAGCCACTGGT
AACAGGATTAGCAGAGCGAGGTATGTAGGCGGTGCTACAGAGTTCTTGAAGTGGTGGCCTAACTACGGCT
ACACTAGAAGAACAGTATTTGGTATCTGCGCTCTGCTGAAGCCAGTTACCTTCGGAAAAAGAGTTGGTAG
CTCTTGATCCGGCAAACAAACCACCGCTGGTAGCGGTGGTTTTTTTGTTTGCAAGCAGCAGATTACGCGC
AGAAAAAAAGGATCTCAAGAAGATCCTTTGATCTTTTCTACGGGGTCTGACGCTCAGTGGAACGAAAACT
CACGTTAAGGGATTTTGGTCATGAGATTATCAAAAAGGATCTTCACCTAGATCCTTTTAAATTAAAAATG
AAGTTTTAAATCAATCTAAAGTATATATGAGTAAACTTGGTCTGACAGTTACCAATGCTTAATCAGTGAG
GCACCTATCTCAGCGATCTGTCTATTTCGTTCATCCATAGTTGCCTGACTCCCCGTCGTGTAGATAACTA
CGATACGGGAGGGCTTACCATCTGGCCCCAGTGCTGCAATGATACCGCGAGACCCACGCTCACCGGCTCC
AGATTTATCAGCAATAAACCAGCCAGCCGGAAGGGCCGAGCGCAGAAGTGGTCCTGCAACTTTATCCGCC
TCCATCCAGTCTATTAATTGTTGCCGGGAAGCTAGAGTAAGTAGTTCGCCAGTTAATAGTTTGCGCAACG
TTGTTGCCATTGCTACAGGCATCGTGGTGTCACGCTCGTCGTTTGGTATGGCTTCATTCAGCTCCGGTTC
CCAACGATCAAGGCGAGTTACATGATCCCCCATGTTGTGCAAAAAAGCGGTTAGCTCCTTCGGTCCTCCG
ATCGTTGTCAGAAGTAAGTTGGCCGCAGTGTTATCACTCATGGTTATGGCAGCACTGCATAATTCTCTTA
CTGTCATGCCATCCGTAAGATGCTTTTCTGTGACTGGTGAGTACTCAACCAAGTCATTCTGAGAATAGTG
TATGCGGCGACCGAGTTGCTCTTGCCCGGCGTCAATACGGGATAATACCGCGCCACATAGCAGAACTTTA
AAAGTGCTCATCATTGGAAAACGTTCTTCGGGGCGAAAACTCTCAAGGATCTTACCGCTGTTGAGATCCA
GTTCGATGTAACCCACTCGTGCACCCAACTGATCTTCAGCATCTTTTACTTTCACCAGCGTTTCTGGGTG
AGCAAAAACAGGAAGGCAAAATGCCGCAAAAAAGGGAATAAGGGCGACACGGAAATGTTGAATACTCATA
CTCTTCCTTTTTCAATATTATTGAAGCATTTATCAGGGTTATTGTCTCATGAGCGGATACATATTTGAAT
GTATTTAGAAAAATAAACAAATAGGGGTTCCGCGCACATTTCCCCGAAAAGTGCCACCTGACGTCTAAGA
AACCATTATTATCATGACATTAACCTATAAAAATAGGCGTATCACGAGGCCCTTTCGTCTCGCGCGTTTC
GGTGATGACGGTGAAAACCTCTGACACATGCAGCTCCCGGAGACGGTCACAGCTTGTCTGTAAGCGGATG
CCGGGAGCAGACAAGCCCGTCAGGGCGCGTCAGCGGGTGTTGGCGGGTGTCGGGGCTGGCTTAACTATGC
GGCATCAGAGCAGATTGTACTGAGAGTGCACCATATGCGGTGTGAAATACCGCACAGATGCGTAAGGAGA
AAATACCGCATCAGGCGCCATTCGCCATTCAGGCTGCGCAACTGTTGGGAAGGGCGATCGGTGCGGGCCT
CTTCGCTATTACGCCAGCTGGCGAAAGGGGGATGTGCTGCAAGGCGATTAAGTTGGGTAACGCCAGGG
Features (pLannotate 1.2.2; 19 found; start..end, strand, type, name):
     32..233     -  CDS            TcR (fragment): tetracycline efflux protein; tet; confers resistance to tetracycline
    234..332     +  CDS            env (fragment): murine leukemia virus gPr80 envelope polyprotein precursor; env; proteolytically cleaved into gp70SU and p15TM subunits
    374..890     +  LTR            5' LTR: 5' long terminal repeat from murine embryonic stem cell virus
    954..1295    +  misc_feature   MESV Ψ: packaging signal of murine embryonic stem cell virus
   1362..1778    +  CDS            gag (truncated): truncated Moloney murine leukemia virus (MMLV) gag gene lacking the start codon
   1837..2397    +  misc_feature   IRES: internal ribosome entry site (IRES) of the encephalomyocarditis virus (EMCV)
   2400..2777    +  CDS            H2bc3: H2B1B_MOUSE - Also known as Hist1h2bb Experimental evidence at protein level: Swiss-Prot protein existence level 1. Core component of nucleosome. Nucleosomes wrap and compact DNA into chromatin, limiting DNA accessibility to the cellular machineries which require DNA as a template. Histones thereby play a central role in transcription regulation, DNA repair, DNA replication and chromosomal stability. DNA accessibility is regulated via a complex set of post-translational modifications of histones, also called histone code, and nucleosome remodeling. From Mus musculus (Mouse).
   2986..3016    +  misc_feature   MCS (fragment): pUC18/19 multiple cloning site
   3136..3650    +  LTR            3' LTR: 3' long terminal repeat from murine embryonic stem cell virus
   3812..3828    -  protein_bind   lac operator: The lac repressor binds to the lac operator to inhibit transcription in E. coli. This inhibition can be relieved by adding lactose or isopropyl-β-D-thiogalactopyranoside (IPTG). lac repressor encoded by lacI
   3836..3866    -  promoter       lac promoter: promoter for the E. coli lac operon
   3881..3902    -  protein_bind   CAP binding site: CAP binding activates transcription in the presence of cAMP. E. coli catabolite activator protein
   3915..4007    -  CDS            lacI (fragment): lac repressor; lacI; The lac repressor binds to the lac operator to inhibit transcription in E. coli. This inhibition can be relieved by adding lactose or isopropyl-β-D-thiogalactopyranoside (IPTG).
   4190..4778    -  rep_origin     ori: high-copy-number ColE1/pMB1/pBR322/pUC origin of replication
   4949..5809    -  CDS            AmpR: β-lactamase; bla; confers resistance to ampicillin, carbenicillin, and related antibiotics
   5810..5914    -  promoter       AmpR promoter: bla
   6009..6044    +  CDS            rop (fragment): Rop protein, which maintains plasmids at low copy number; rop
   6146..6245    +  misc_feature   bom (fragment): basis of mobility region from pBR322
   6251..32      -  CDS            lacZα (fragment) (across the origin): LacZα fragment of β-galactosidase; lacZ fragment
