[The description below was written by a language model from this plasmid's Addgene catalogue record and pLannotate feature annotations shown in this document.]
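Description:
pMIHP-12632 AU1.OLLAS.E is an empty-backbone gammaretroviral transfer vector from the p.MIHP series, which the record describes as derived from p.MIGII by replacing the GFP reporter with epitope-tagged histone. The 6,368 nt sequence carries murine embryonic stem cell virus (MESV/MSCV-type) 5' and 3' long terminal repeats flanking the MESV Ψ packaging signal and a truncated, start-codon-less MMLV gag segment. Together these allow the transcript to be packaged into retroviral particles when gag, pol and env are supplied in trans, and then integrated into target cells. In bacteria the plasmid is maintained through a high-copy ColE1/pUC-type origin and selected with ampicillin via the bla gene and its promoter. The short tetracycline-resistance, env, lacI, rop, bom and lacZα fragments are non-functional remnants of earlier cloning vectors.

Between the LTRs, an EMCV IRES drives cap-independent translation of a mouse histone H2B coding sequence (H2bc3), in the position GFP occupies in the parental vector. The catalogue lists AU1, OLLAS and E epitope tags. These are not individually annotated in the feature table, but presumably lie in the unannotated stretch following the histone CDS, giving a nuclear, chromatin-bound protein that displays a specific three-epitope combination. No insert is present; a gene of interest would be expected to go upstream of the IRES, so that LTR-driven transcription yields a bicistronic message linking the cargo to the epitope code, although no cloning site is annotated there.

The stated purpose is as a "Flow Code" plasmid, implying that the tag combination acts as an antibody-detectable barcode for flow cytometry, so that differently coded constructs can be distinguished when pooled. The record adds that it is to be used with mRNAs but does not elaborate.
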