Addgene plasmid #237603: pMIHP-12632 AU1.OLLAS.E
Purpose: (Empty Backbone) AU1.OLLAS.E Flow Code Plasmid This plasmid is to be used with mRNAs.
Depositing lab: Adrian Liston. Depositing organization: Babraham Institute.
Backbone
  Vector backbone: p.MIHP — made from p.MIGII with the GFP element being replaced with the histone epitopes
  Vector type: Retroviral
  Tag / fusion protein: AU1; OLLAS; E
Growth in bacteria
  Bacterial resistance: Ampicillin, 100 μg/mL
  Growth temperature: 30°C
  Growth strain: NEB Stable
  Copy number: Unknown
Gene/Insert
  Gene/Insert name: None
Terms and licenses: Academic/Nonprofit Terms; Industry Terms: Not Available to Industry
How to cite: pMIHP-12632 AU1.OLLAS.E was a gift from Adrian Liston (Addgene plasmid # 237603 ; http://n2t.net/addgene:237603 ; RRID:Addgene_237603)
